Addgene plasmid #70956: pFOSGE_COF3H02
Purpose: Gateway entry clone
Depositing lab: Alexander Stark. Depositing organization: Research Institute of Molecular Pathology (IMP). Publication: Transcriptional regulators form diverse groups with context-dependent regulatory functions. Stampfel G, Kazmar T, Frank O, Wienerroither S, Reiter F, Stark A. Nature. 2015 Nov 9. doi: 10.1038/nature15545. PubMed 26550828.
Backbone
  Vector backbone: pDONR221
  Backbone manufacturer: Invitrogen
  Backbone size w/o insert (bp): 4762
  Vector type: Gateway entry vector
Growth in bacteria
  Bacterial resistance: Kanamycin, 50 μg/mL
  Growth temperature: 37°C
  Growth strain: DH5alpha
  Copy number: High Copy
Gene/Insert
  Gene/Insert name: Iswi (alt names: FBgn0011604; CG8625, FBtr0087841)
  Species: D. melanogaster (fly)
  Insert size (bp): 3081
  Entrez Gene: Iswi (a.k.a. Dmel_CG8625, ACF, CG8625, CHRAC, Dmel\CG8625, ISW, ISWI, NURF, NURF 140, NURF-140, Nurf-140, SWI, anon-EP1279744.124, dCHRAC, dISWI, dNURF, iswi, p140, p140/ISWI)
  Cloning method: Gateway Cloning
  Sequencing primers: 5′ M13-F20; 3′ M13R
Terms and licenses: Academic/Nonprofit Terms; Industry Terms: Not Available to Industry
How to cite: pFOSGE_COF3H02 was a gift from Alexander Stark (Addgene plasmid # 70956 ; http://n2t.net/addgene:70956 ; RRID:Addgene_70956)
