[The description below was written by a language model from this plasmid's Addgene catalogue record.]
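Description:
pFOSGE_COF3H02 is a Gateway entry clone built on the pDONR221 donor backbone and carrying the coding region of the Drosophila melanogaster gene Iswi (CG8625), recorded as an insert of about 3.1 kb. It is maintained in E. coli as a high-copy plasmid under kanamycin selection. The insert was introduced by Gateway cloning; in a pDONR221-derived entry clone the recombination reaction normally replaces the donor vector's counter-selection cassette with the gene of interest and leaves it flanked by attL sites. No feature table accompanies this record, so the exact junctions, the reading frame relative to the att sites and the presence or absence of a stop codon are not stated. M13 forward and reverse primer sites flanking the cassette are listed for sequence verification.

As an entry vector, the plasmid has no promoter intended to drive expression of the insert, and none is recorded, nor are any tags or reporters. Its role is to act as a shuttle. An LR recombination reaction moves the Iswi open reading frame into any compatible destination vector, which then supplies the promoter, fusion partners and host-specific elements. Iswi encodes the ATPase subunit shared by the chromatin-remodelling complexes NURF, ACF and CHRAC, as the gene's listed aliases reflect. The clone comes from a collection associated with a study of the context-dependent regulatory functions of transcriptional regulators, which suggests it serves as a source of the Iswi ORF for building expression or fusion constructs used in functional assays of transcriptional cofactors in fly cells, although the record states only that it is a Gateway entry clone.
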