>Addgene plasmid #70956 | pFOSGE_COF3H02 | depositor partial sequence | sequence record 126898 | insert
ATGTCCAAAACAGATACAGCTGCCGTGGAGGCAACCGAAGAGAACTCGAACGAGACGACTTCAGATGCGG
CCACCAGTTCATCCGGTGAAAAGGAGGCTGAGTTCGACAACAAAATCGAGGCTGATCGCAGTAGGCGCTT
TGATTTCCTGCTAAAGCAGACGGAGATATTCACCCACTTCATGACTAACAGCGCTAAGAGTCCCACGAAG
CCTAAGGGTAGACCCAAGAAGATCAAAGACAAGGACAAGGAAAAGGATGTGGCCGATCATCGTCATCGCA
AGACAGAGCAGGAGGAGGATGAGGAGTTGCTGGCGGAAGACTCGGCCACCAAGGAGATCTTTCGCTTCGA
TGCCTCACCCGCCTACATCAAAAGTGGAGAGATGCGTGACTACCAGATTCGCGGTCTTAACTGGATGATT
TCGCTTTACGAAAATGGTATCAATGGAATTCTGGCCGATGAAATGGGTCTAGGAAAGACCCTGCAGACCA
TATCTCTGCTGGGTTACCTCAAGCATTTCAAAAATCAAGCTGGACCACACATCGTCATCGTGCCAAAGTC
AACGCTTCAGAATTGGGTAAATGAGTTTAAAAAGTGGTGTCCTTCCCTCAGAGCCGTCTGCCTTATTGGT
GACCAGGACACCCGTAACACCTTCATTAGAGATGTGCTCATGCCTGGCGAGTGGGACGTTTGCGTGACCT
CCTATGAGATGTGTATCCGCGAGAAGTCTGTATTCAAGAAGTTCAACTGGCGCTATTTGGTCATCGACGA
GGCGCATCGTATCAAGAACGAGAAGTCGAAGCTGTCGGAGATTCTGCGAGAGTTTAAGACCGCTAATCGT
CTACTTATCACGGGTACTCCGCTGCAGAATAACCTCCACGAGCCGTGGGCCCTGCTTAATTTCCTGCTGC
CCGATGTGTTTAATTCGTCAGAGGATTTTGACGAATGGTTCAACACGAACACCTGCCTGGGTGACGATGC
ATTGATTACGCGTTTGCATGCCGTGCTGAAACCTTTCCTGCTCCGTCGTCTAAAGGCCGAAGTGGAGAAG
CGTCTGAAGCCGAAGAAGGAGATGAAAATATTTGTGGGTCTATCCAAGATGCAACGCGACTGGTACACCA
AGGTGCTGCTTAAGGACATTGATGTAGTGAACGGTGCTGGCAAAGTGGAGAAGATGCGACTGCAGAACAT
CCTTATGCAGCTCCGCAAGTGCACCAACCACCCATATTTGTTTGATGGCGCCGAGCCCGGTCCGCCATAC
ACCACGGACACGCATTTGGTGTATAACTCCGGAAAGATGGCTATTCTGGACAAGCTGCTGCCCAAGCTCC
AAGAGCAGGGATCGCGTGTGTTGATTTTCTCACAAATGACGAGGATGTTGGATATCCTCGAGGACTACTG
TCACTGGCGCAACTACAACTATTGCCGCCTGGATGGTCAGACGCCGCACGAAGATCGTAACAGGCAGATT
CAGGAATTTAACATGGACAACAGCGCCAAGTTTCTCTTCATGTTGTCCACCCGAGCCGGTGGTTTGGGTA
TCAATTTGGCTACCGCTGATGTTGTCATCATTTACGACTCGGATTGGAATCCTCAAATGGATTTGCAAGC
TATGGATCGTGCTCATCGTATTGGTCAAAAGAAGCAAGTGCGCGTTTTCCGGCTGATCACCGAAAGTACA
GTGGAGGAGAAGATCGTGGAGAGAGCAGAGGTCAAGCTCCGTCTGGACAAGATGGTCATCCAGGGGGGCA
GATTGGTTGACAACCGCTCCAATCAGTTGAACAAGGATGAAATGCTTAATATAATCCGTTTTGGAGCTAA
CCAAGTGTTCAGCTCTAAGGAGACAGACATTACCGATGAGGACATCGATGTTATTTTGGAGCGCGGTGAG
GCCAAGACGGCCGAGCAAAAGGCAGCACTGGACAGTCTGGGCGAGAGTTCGCTGCGGACGTTCACAATGG
ACACAAACGGCGAGGCAGGAACTTCTTCCGTATATCAATTCGAGGGTGAGGATTGGCGCGAGAAGCAAAA
GCTAAATGCGCTGGGCAACTGGATCGAGCCACCGAAGCGTGAACGCAAAGCCAACTATGCTGTGGATGCC
TATTTCCGCGAGGCTCTCCGTGTCTCCGAACCCAAGGCACCGAAGGCTCCCCGCCCACCCAAGCAGCCTA
TCGTTCAGGACTTTCAGTTCTTCCCACCCCGTCTGTTTGAGCTGCTCGACCAGGAAATCTACTATTTCCG
CAAGACTGTTGGTTACAAGGTGCCCAAGAACACGGAACTAGGATCGGATGCCACCAAAGTGCAGCGCGAG
GAGCAGCGCAAGATCGATGAGGCAGAGCCGCTTACCGAGGAAGAGATCCAGGAGAAGGAGAATCTACTCT
CACAGGGTTTCACTGCCTGGACCAAGCGCGATTTCAACCAGTTCATCAAGGCTAACGAAAAGTACGGTCG
GGATGATATTGACAACATTGCCAAGGACGTGGAGGGCAAGACTCCGGAGGAGGTTATCGAGTACAACGCC
GTGTTTTGGGAGCGATGCACTGAGTTGCAGGATATTGAGCGAATAATGGGACAGATTGAGCGTGGAGAGG
GCAAGATTCAACGGCGATTGTCTATTAAGAAGGCTTTGGATCAAAAGATGTCGCGGTATCGCGCCCCCTT
CCATCAGTTGCGGCTGCAATATGGTAATAACAAGGGCAAGAATTACACTGAAATAGAGGATCGCTTTCTG
GTATGCATGCTTCACAAGTTGGGCTTTGACAAGGAGAATGTCTACGAAGAGCTGCGAGCGGCTATAAGAG
CTTCTCCGCAATTCCGCTTTGACTGGTTCATCAAATCTAGAACCGCTTTGGAGCTACAGCGTCGCTGCAA
CACGTTGATTACCCTTATTGAACGTGAAAACATTGAGCTGGAAGAGAAAGAACGCGCCGAGAAAAAGAAA
AGGGCACCAAAGGGCAGCGTGTCCGCTGGAAGTGGAAGTGCCAGCTCGAACACTCCAGCACCCGCGCCCC
AACCGAAGGCCAGTCAAAAGCGGAAGAGCGAGGTGGTGACAACCAGTTCCAACTCGAAAAAGAAGAAGAA
G
