>Addgene plasmid #70956 | pFOSGE_COF3H02 | addgene partial sequence | sequence record 130459 | M13-F20 5'-TGTAAAACGACGGCCAGT-3'
TTTTATTTTGACTGATAGTGACCTGTTCGTTGCAACAAATTGATGAGCAATGCTTTTTTATAATGCCAAC
TTTGTACAAAAAAGCAGGCTTCATGTCCAAAACAGATACAGCTGCCGTGGAGGCAACCGAAGAGAACTCG
AACGAGACGACTTCAGATGCGGCCACCAGTTCATCCGGTGAAAAGGAGGCTGAGTTCGACAACAAAATCG
AGGCTGATCGCAGTAGGCGCTTTGATTTCCTGCTAAAGCAGACGGAGATATTCACCCACTTCATGACTAA
CAGCGCTAAGAGTCCCACGAAGCCTAAGGGTAGACCCAAGAAGATCAAAGACAAGGACAAGGAAAAGGAT
GTGGCCGATCATCGTCATCGCAAGACAGAGCAGGAGGAGGATGAGGAGTTGCTGGCGGAAGACTCGGCCA
CCAAGGAGATCTTTCGCTTCGATGCCTCACCCGCCTACATCAAAAGTGGAGAGATGCGTGACTACCAGAT
TCGCGGTCTTAACTGGATGATTTCGCTTTACGAAAATGGTATCAATGGAATTCTGGCCGATGAAATGGGT
CTAGGAAAGACCCTGCAGACCATATCTCTGCTGGGTTACCTCAAGCATTTCAAAAATCAAGCTGGACCAC
ACATCGTCATCGTGCCAAAGTCAACGCTTCAGAATTGGGTAAATGAGTTTAAAAAGTGGTGTCCTTCCCT
CAGAGCCGTCTGCCTTATTGGTGACCAGGACACCCGTAACACCTTCATTAGAGATGTGCTCATGCCTGGC
GAGTGGGACGTTTGCGTGACCTCCTATGAGATGTGTATCCGCGAGAAGTCTGTATTCAAGAAGTTCAACT
GGCGCTATTTGGTCATCGACGAGGCGCATCGTATCAAGAACGAGAAGTCGAAGCTGTCGG
